Addgene plasmid #129957: pRDAX-310 N-Tag Venus173/155[2] L20 FKBP mCherry
Purpose: PPI (BiFC/TriFC) assay vector
Depositing lab: Gary Lewin. Depositing organization: Max-Delbrueck-Centrum fuer Molekulare Medizin (MDC).
Backbone
  Vector backbone: custom built
  Vector type: Mammalian Expression
Growth in bacteria
  Bacterial resistance: Ampicillin, 100 μg/mL
  Growth temperature: 37°C
  Growth strain: DH5alpha
  Copy number: High Copy
Gene/Insert
  Gene/Insert name: FKBP
  Species: M. musculus (mouse)
  Cloning method: Restriction Enzyme; 5′ cloning site unknown (unknown if destroyed); 3′ cloning site unknown (unknown if destroyed)
Terms and licenses: Academic/Nonprofit Terms; Industry Terms: Not Available to Industry
How to cite: pRDAX-310 N-Tag Venus173/155[2] L20 FKBP mCherry was a gift from Gary Lewin (Addgene plasmid # 129957 ; http://n2t.net/addgene:129957 ; RRID:Addgene_129957)
