[The description below was written by a language model from this plasmid's Addgene catalogue record and pLannotate feature annotations shown in this document.]
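Description:
pRDAX-310 N-Tag Venus173/155[2] L20 FKBP mCherry is a custom-built mammalian expression plasmid of about 6.5 kb, designed as a vector for protein–protein interaction assays based on bimolecular or trimolecular fluorescence complementation (BiFC/TriFC). It is propagated in E. coli through a high-copy ColE1/pUC-type origin and selected with ampicillin via the β-lactamase gene and its native promoter.

The expression cassette is driven by the human CMV immediate-early enhancer and promoter, followed by a chimeric β-globin/immunoglobulin intron that promotes efficient processing of the transcript. The first open reading frame begins with a roughly 300 nt fragment of an Aequorea-derived fluorescent protein. The annotation software matched it to mT-Sapphire, but given the construct name it most likely represents the non-fluorescent Venus fragment defined by the 155 and 173 split points. It sits at the N-terminus of the bait, separated by a short unannotated gap that presumably corresponds to the "L20" linker in the name. The fused partner is FKBP, listed as mouse in the catalogue. The feature table identifies this region as DmrB, the F36V variant of FKBP12, so the exact allele should be checked against the sequence.

Downstream, an EMCV IRES2 drives translation of mCherry from the same transcript, giving a constitutive red signal that marks transfected cells and can serve to normalise the complementation signal. A second copy of the chimeric intron, a WPRE and the bGH polyadenylation signal complete the unit, with a rabbit β-globin poly(A) signal and a T3 promoter further downstream. Fluorescence should be reconstituted only when this fusion is brought together with vectors carrying the complementary Venus fragment(s). The record does not name those partner constructs.
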