Features (pLannotate 1.2.2; 17 found; start..end, strand, type, name):
    155..532     +  enhancer       CMV enhancer: human cytomegalovirus immediate early enhancer
    534..733     +  promoter       CMV promoter: human cytomegalovirus (CMV) immediate early promoter
    872..1004    +  intron         chimeric intron: chimera between introns from human β-globin and immunoglobulin heavy chain genes
    986..1279    +  CDS            mT-Sapphire (fragment): mT-Sapphire is a basic (constitutively fluorescent) long stokes shift fluorescent protein published in 2008, derived from Aequorea victoria. It has low acid sensitivity.
   1340..1660    +  CDS            DmrB: F36V mutant of FK506-binding protein FKBP12 binds synthetic ligands that do not bind wild-type FKBP
   1677..2263    +  misc_feature   IRES2: internal ribosome entry site (IRES) of the encephalomyocarditis virus (EMCV)
   2264..2971    +  CDS            mCherry: mCherry is a basic (constitutively fluorescent) red fluorescent protein published in 2004, derived from Discosoma sp.. It is reported to be a very rapidly-maturing monomer with low acid sensitivity.
   3020..3152    +  intron         chimeric intron: chimera between introns from human β-globin and immunoglobulin heavy chain genes
   3161..3749    +  misc_feature   WPRE: woodchuck hepatitis virus posttranscriptional regulatory element
   3753..3769    +  misc_feature   MCS (fragment): pUC18/19 multiple cloning site
   3782..3893    +  polyA_signal   bGH poly(A) signal: bovine growth hormone polyadenylation signal
   3989..4007    -  promoter       T3 promoter: promoter for bacteriophage T3 RNA polymerase
   4066..4140    +  CDS            HBB (fragment): HBB_PONPY - Experimental evidence at transcript level: Swiss-Prot protein existence level 2. Involved in oxygen transport from the lung to the various peripheral tissues. From Pongo pygmaeus (Bornean orangutan).
   4211..4266    +  polyA_signal   β-globin poly(A) signal: rabbit β-globin polyadenylation signal (Gil and Proudfoot, 1987)
   4645..5233    -  rep_origin     ori: high-copy-number ColE1/pMB1/pBR322/pUC origin of replication
   5404..6264    -  CDS            AmpR: β-lactamase; bla; confers resistance to ampicillin, carbenicillin, and related antibiotics
   6265..6369    -  promoter       AmpR promoter: bla
>Addgene plasmid #129957 | pRDAX-310 N-Tag Venus173/155[2] L20 FKBP mCherry | depositor full sequence | sequence record 249335 | Full Sequence
GCCTGCCTCCAGGCCTCAATATTGGCCATTAGCCATATTATTCATTGGTTATATAGCATAAATCAATATT
GGCTATTGGCCATTGCATACGTTGTATCTATATCATAATATGTACATTTATATTGGCTCATGTCCAATAT
GACCGCCATGTTGGCATTGATTATTGACTAGTTATTAATAGTAATCAATTACGGGGTCATTAGTTCATAG
CCCATATATGGAGTTCCGCGTTACATAACTTACGGTAAATGGCCCGCCTGGCTGACCGCCCAACGACCCC
CGCCCATTGACGTCAATAATGACGTATGTTCCCATAGTAACGCCAATAGGGACTTTCCATTGACGTCAAT
GGGTGGAGTATTTACGGTAAACTGCCCACTTGGCAGTACATCAAGTGTATCATATGCCAAGTCCGCCCCC
TATTGACGTCAATGACGGTAAATGGCCCGCCTGGCATTATGCCCAGTACATGACCTTACGGGACTTTCCT
ACTTGGCAGTACATCTACGTATTAGTCATCGCTATTACCATGGTGATGCGGTTTTGGCAGTACACCAATG
GGCGTGGATAGCGGTTTGACTCACGGGGATTTCCAAGTCTCCACCCCATTGACGTCAATGGGAGTTTGTT
TTGGCACCAAAATCAACGGGACTTTCCAAAATGTCGTAATAACCCCGCCCCGTTGACGCAAATGGGCGGT
AGGCGTGTACGGTGGGAGGTCTATATAAGCAGAGCTCGTTTAGTGAACCGTCAGATCACTAGAAGCTTTA
TTGCGGTAGTTTATCACAGTTAAATTGCTAACGCAGTCAGTGCTTCTGACACAACAGTCTCGAACTTAAG
CTGCAGAAGTTGGTCGTGAGGCACTGGGCAGGTAAGTATCAAGGTTACAAGACAGGTTTAAGGAGACCAA
TAGAAACTGGGCTTGTCGAGACAGAGAAGACTCTTGCGTTTCTGATAGGCACCTATTGGTCTTACTGACA
TCCACTTTGCCTTTCTCTCCACAGGTGTCCACTCCCAGGCCACCATGGATAAGCAGAAGAATGGGATTAA
GGCGAACTTCAAGATCCGACACAACATCGAGGATGGTGGGGTCCAGCTTGCCGACCATTATCAGCAGAAC
ACACCCATTGGGGATGGACCAGTCCTGTTGCCGGATAACCACTACCTCAGTTACCAGAGCAAACTGTCCA
AAGATCCCAATGAGAAGAGGGACCATATGGTACTGCTCGAATTCGTGACTGCAGCAGGCATTACCCTTGG
GATGGATGAACTTTATAAGGGGAGTCCTGGCGGTGGATCCGGAGGCTCTGGGAGCTCTGCCAGCGGTGGC
AGCACCTCCGGAGTGCAGGTGGAAACCATCTCCCCAGGAGACGGGCGCACCTTCCCCAAGCGCGGCCAGA
CCTGCGTGGTGCACTACACCGGGATGCTTGAAGATGGAAAGAAATTTGATTCCTCCCGGGACAGAAACAA
GCCCTTTAAGTTTATGCTAGGCAAGCAGGAGGTGATCCGAGGCTGGGAAGAAGGGGTTGCCCAGATGAGT
GTGGGTCAGAGAGCCAAACTGACTATATCTCCAGATTATGCCTATGGTGCCACTGGGCACCCAGGCATCA
TCCCACCACATGCCACTCTCGTCTTCGATGTGGAGCTTCTAAAACTGGAATAAGAATTCAGATCCGCCCC
TCTCCCTCCCCCCCCCCTAACGTTACTGGCCGAAGCCGCTTGGAATAAGGCCGGTGTGCGTTTGTCTATA
TGTTATTTTCCACCATATTGCCGTCTTTTGGCAATGTGAGGGCCCGGAAACCTGGCCCTGTCTTCTTGAC
GAGCATTCCTAGGGGTCTTTCCCCTCTCGCCAAAGGAATGCAAGGTCTGTTGAATGTCGTGAAGGAAGCA
GTTCCTCTGGTAGCTTCTTGAAGACAAACAACGTCTGTAGCGACCCTTTGCAGGCAGCGGAACCCCCCAC
CTGGCGACAGGTGCCTCTGCGGCCAAAAGCCACGTGTATAAGATACACCTGCAAAGGCGGCACAACCCCA
GTGCCACGTTGTGAGTTGGATAGTTGTGGAAAGAGTCAAATGGCTCTCCTCAAGCGTATTCAACAAGGGG
CTGAAGGATGCCCAGAAGGTACCCCATTGTATGGGATCTGATCTGGGGCCTCGGTACACATGCTTTACAT
GTGTTTAGTCGAGGTTAAAAAAACGTCTAGGCCCCCCGAACCACGGGGACGTGGTTTTCCTTTGAAAAAC
ACGATGATAATATGGCCACAACCATGGTGAGCAAGGGCGAGGAGGATAACATGGCCATCATCAAGGAGTT
CATGCGCTTCAAGGTGCACATGGAGGGCTCCGTGAACGGCCACGAGTTCGAGATCGAGGGCGAGGGCGAG
GGCCGCCCCTACGAGGGCACCCAGACCGCCAAGCTGAAGGTGACCAAGGGTGGCCCCCTGCCCTTCGCCT
GGGACATCCTGTCCCCTCAGTTCATGTACGGCTCCAAGGCCTACGTGAAGCACCCCGCCGACATCCCCGA
CTACTTGAAGCTGTCCTTCCCCGAGGGCTTCAAGTGGGAGCGCGTGATGAACTTCGAGGACGGCGGCGTG
GTGACCGTGACCCAGGACTCCTCCCTGCAGGACGGCGAGTTCATCTACAAGGTGAAGCTGCGCGGCACCA
ACTTCCCCTCCGACGGCCCCGTAATGCAGAAGAAGACCATGGGCTGGGAGGCCTCCTCCGAGCGGATGTA
CCCCGAGGACGGCGCCCTGAAGGGCGAGATCAAGCAGAGGCTGAAGCTGAAGGACGGCGGCCACTACGAC
GCTGAGGTCAAGACCACCTACAAGGCCAAGAAGCCCGTGCAGCTGCCCGGCGCCTACAACGTCAACATCA
AGTTGGACATCACCTCCCACAACGAGGACTACACCATCGTGGAACAGTACGAACGCGCCGAGGGCCGCCA
CTCCACCGGCGGCATGGACGAGCTGTACAAGTAAACCGGTGCTCGAGGTACCGATGAATAGCTAAGGTCG
AGGCCGCAGGTAAGTATCAAGGTTACAAGACAGGTTTAAGGAGACCAATAGAAACTGGGCTTGTCGAGAC
AGAGAAGACTCTTGCGTTTCTGATAGGCACCTATTGGTCTTACTGACATCCACTTTGCCTTTCTCTCCAC
AGGTGTCGACAATCAACCTCTGGATTACAAAATTTGTGAAAGATTGACTGGTATTCTTAACTATGTTGCT
CCTTTTACGCTATGTGGATACGCTGCTTTAATGCCTTTGTATCATGCTATTGCTTCCCGTATGGCTTTCA
TTTTCTCCTCCTTGTATAAATCCTGGTTGCTGTCTCTTTATGAGGAGTTGTGGCCCGTTGTCAGGCAACG
TGGCGTGGTGTGCACTGTGTTTGCTGACGCAACCCCCACTGGTTGGGGCATTGCCACCACCTGTCAGCTC
CTTTCCGGGACTTTCGCTTTCCCCCTCCCTATTGCCACGGCGGAACTCATCGCCGCCTGCCTTGCCCGCT
GCTGGACAGGGGCTCGGCTGTTGGGCACTGACAATTCCGTGGTGTTGTCGGGGAAGCTGACGTCCTTTCC
ATGGCTGCTCGCCTGTGTTGCCACCTGGATTCTGCGCGGGACGTCCTTCTGCTACGTCCCTTCGGCCCTC
AATCCAGCGGACCTTCCTTCCCGCGGCCTGCTGCCGGCTCTGCGGCCTCTTCCGCGTCTTCGCCTTCGCC
CTCAGACGAGTCGGATCTCCCTTTGGGCCGCCTCCCCGCCTGGAATTCGAGCTCGGTACGATCAGCCTCG
ACTGTGCCTTCTAGTTGCCAGCCATCTGTTGTTTGCCCCTCCCCCGTGCCTTCCTTGACCCTGGAAGGTG
CCACTCCCACTGTCCTTTCCTAATAAAATGAGGAAATTGCATCGCATTGTCTGAGTAGGTGTCATTCTAT
TCTGGGGGGTGGGGTGGGGCAGGACAGCAAGGGGGAGGATTGGGAAGACAATAGCCCAGCTTTTGTTCCC
TTTAGTGAGGGTTAATTGCGCGCTTGGCGTAATCATGGTCATAGCTGTTTCCTGTGTGAAATTGTTATCC
GCTAATTCACTCCTCAGGTGCAGGCTGCCTATCAGAAGGTGGTGGCTGGTGTGGCCAATGCCCTGGCTCA
CAAATACCACTGAGATCTTTTTCCCTCTGCCAAAAATTATGGGGACATCATGAAGCCCCTTGAGCATCTG
ACTTCTGGCTAATAAAGGAAATTTATTTTCATTGCAATAGTGTGTTGGAATTTTTTGTGTCTCTCACTCG
GAAGGACATATGGGAGGGCAAATCATTTAAAACATCAGAATGAGTATTTGGTTTAGAGTTTGGCAACATA
TGCCCATATGCTGGCTGCCATGAACAAAGGTTGGCTATAAAGAGGTCATCAGTATATGAAACAGCCCCCT
GCTGTCCATTCCTTATTCCATAGAAAAGCCTTGACTTGAGGTTAGATTTTTTTTATATTTTGTTTTGTGT
TATTTTTTTCTTTAACATCCCTAAAATTTTCCTTACATGTTTTACTAGCCAGATTTTTCCTCCTCTCCTG
ACTACTCCCAGTCATAGCTGTCCCTCTTCTCTTATGGAGATCGGCCGGCCGCCGGCGTCGACGCGCGCGG
CCGCGGCGCGCCGTTGCTGGCGTTTTTCCATAGGCTCCGCCCCCCTGACGAGCATCACAAAAATCGACGC
TCAAGTCAGAGGTGGCGAAACCCGACAGGACTATAAAGATACCAGGCGTTTCCCCCTGGAAGCTCCCTCG
TGCGCTCTCCTGTTCCGACCCTGCCGCTTACCGGATACCTGTCCGCCTTTCTCCCTTCGGGAAGCGTGGC
GCTTTCTCATAGCTCACGCTGTAGGTATCTCAGTTCGGTGTAGGTCGTTCGCTCCAAGCTGGGCTGTGTG
CACGAACCCCCCGTTCAGCCCGACCGCTGCGCCTTATCCGGTAACTATCGTCTTGAGTCCAACCCGGTAA
GACACGACTTATCGCCACTGGCAGCAGCCACTGGTAACAGGATTAGCAGAGCGAGGTATGTAGGCGGTGC
TACAGAGTTCTTGAAGTGGTGGCCTAACTACGGCTACACTAGAAGAACAGTATTTGGTATCTGCGCTCTG
CTGAAGCCAGTTACCTTCGGAAAAAGAGTTGGTAGCTCTTGATCCGGCAAACAAACCACCGCTGGTAGCG
GTGGTTTTTTTGTTTGCAAGCAGCAGATTACGCGCAGAAAAAAAGGATCTCAAGAAGATCCTTTGATCTT
TTCTACGGGGTCTGACGCTCAGTGGAACGAAAACTCACGTTAAGGGATTTTGGTCATGAGATTATCAAAA
AGGATCTTCACCTAGATCCTTTTAAATTAAAAATGAAGTTTTAAATCAATCTAAAGTATATATGAGTAAA
CTTGGTCTGACAGTTACCAATGCTTAATCAGTGAGGCACCTATCTCAGCGATCTGTCTATTTCGTTCATC
CATAGTTGCCTGACTCCCCGTCGTGTAGATAACTACGATACGGGAGGGCTTACCATCTGGCCCCAGTGCT
GCAATGATACCGCGAGACCCACGCTCACCGGCTCCAGATTTATCAGCAATAAACCAGCCAGCCGGAAGGG
CCGAGCGCAGAAGTGGTCCTGCAACTTTATCCGCCTCCATCCAGTCTATTAATTGTTGCCGGGAAGCTAG
AGTAAGTAGTTCGCCAGTTAATAGTTTGCGCAACGTTGTTGCCATTGCTACAGGCATCGTGGTGTCACGC
TCGTCGTTTGGTATGGCTTCATTCAGCTCCGGTTCCCAACGATCAAGGCGAGTTACATGATCCCCCATGT
TGTGCAAAAAAGCGGTTAGCTCCTTCGGTCCTCCGATCGTTGTCAGAAGTAAGTTGGCCGCAGTGTTATC
ACTCATGGTTATGGCAGCACTGCATAATTCTCTTACTGTCATGCCATCCGTAAGATGCTTTTCTGTGACT
GGTGAGTACTCAACCAAGTCATTCTGAGAATAGTGTATGCGGCGACCGAGTTGCTCTTGCCCGGCGTCAA
TACGGGATAATACCGCGCCACATAGCAGAACTTTAAAAGTGCTCATCATTGGAAAACGTTCTTCGGGGCG
AAAACTCTCAAGGATCTTACCGCTGTTGAGATCCAGTTCGATGTAACCCACTCGTGCACCCAACTGATCT
TCAGCATCTTTTACTTTCACCAGCGTTTCTGGGTGAGCAAAAACAGGAAGGCAAAATGCCGCAAAAAAGG
GAATAAGGGCGACACGGAAATGTTGAATACTCATACTCTTCCTTTTTCAATATTATTGAAGCATTTATCA
GGGTTATTGTCTCATGAGCGGATACATATTTGAATGTATTTAGAAAAATAAACAAATAGGGGTTCCGCGC
ACATTTCCCCGAAAAGTGCCACCTGACGTCTAAGAAACCATTATTATCATGACATTAACCTATAAAAATA
GGCGTATCACGAGGCCCTTTCGTCTACGCGCGCGCCGGCGGCGCGCCGTCGACGGCCGGCCGCGGCCGC
